>Addgene plasmid #178314 | 4xHRE_RE:RedF | addgene full sequence | sequence record 359623 | Addgene NGS Result
TAACGAATTCGTCTCAGGAGAATAAAATATCTTTATTTTCATTACATCTGTGTGTTGGTTTTTTGTGTGA
ATCGATAGTACTAACATACGCTCTCCATCAAAACAAAACGAAACAAAACAAACTAGCAAAATAGGCTGTC
CCCAGTGCAAGTGCAGGTGCCAGAACATTTCTCTCGCTGTCAGGAGGTGACTACGTGCTGCCTAGAGATC
TGTGACTACGTGCTGCCTAGGCGGCCGCGTGACTACGTGCTGCCTAGTCTAGAGTGACTACGTGCTGCCT
AGTCCCTCGAGGATATCAAATCTGGCCTCGGCGGCCAAGCTTAGACACTAGAGGGTATATAATGGAAGCT
CGACTTCCAGCTTGGCAATCCGGTACTGTTGGTAAAGCCACCAATGGAGAACATGGAGAACGACGAGAAC
ATTGTGGTGGGACCCAAGCCGTTCTACCCGATCGAGGAGGGTTCCGCTGGCACCCAGCTGCGCAAGTACA
TGGAGCGCTACGCTAAGCTGGGTGCTATCGCCTTCACCAACGCCGTGACCGGTGTGGATTACTCCTACGC
CGAGTACCTGGAGAAGTCCTGCTGCCTCGGAAAGGCCCTGCAGAACTACGGTCTGGTCGTGGATGGCCGC
ATTGCCCTCTGCTCGGAGAACTGCGAGGAGTTCTTCATTCCCGTGATCGCTGGTCTGTTCATCGGAGTCG
GCGTTGCCCCAACCAACGAGATCTACACCCTGCGCGAGCTGGTCCACAGCCTGGGTATCAGCAAGCCGAC
CATCGTTTTCTCGAGCAAGAAGGGCCTCGACAAGGTTATCACCGTGCAAAAAACCGTCACCACCATCAAG
ACCATCGTTATCCTGGATTCCAAGGTTGACTACCGCGGTTACCAGTGCCTCGACACCTTCATCAAGCGTA
ACACCCCACCCGGCTTCCAAGCCTCCTCCTTCAAAACCGTGGAGGTTGATCGCAAGGAGCAGGTGGCCCT
GATCATGAACTCCTCCGGCTCCACCGGTCTGCCAAAGGGCGTGCAGCTGACCCACGAGAACACCGTCACC
CGCTTCTCGCATGCCCGTGATCCCATCTACGGCAACCAGGTGTCCCCAGGCACCGCCGTCCTGACCGTCG
TGCCCCTCCACCACGGCTTCGGCATGTTCACCACTCTCGGCTACTTGATCTGCGGCTTCCGTGTGGTGAT
GCTGACTAAGTTCGACGAGGAGACTTTCCTCAAGACCCTGCAAGACTACAAGTGCACTTACGTGATCCTG
GTGCCGACCCTGTTCGCCATCCTGAACAAGAGCGAGCTGTTGAACAAATACGACCTGTCGAACCTGGTGG
AGATCGCTTCCGGCGGCGCCCCACTGTCGAAGGAAGTTGGCGAGGCCGTTGCTCGCCGCTTCAACCTGCC
CGGCGTCCGTCAGGGTTACGGCCTGACCGAGACTACCTCGGCTATCATCATCACCCCCGAGGGCGACGAT
AAGCCCGGCGCTTCCGGCAAGGTTGTTCCACTCTTCAAAGCCAAGGTGATCGACCTGGACACCAAGAAGT
CCCTGGGTCCCAACCGTCGCGGAGAAGTGTGCGTCAAGGGCCCCATGCTGATGAAGGGCTACGTCAACAA
CCCAGAGGCCACCAAGGAGTTGATCGACGAGGAGGGCTGGCTGCACACTGGTGACATCGGTTACTACGAC
GAAGAGAAGCACTTCTTCATCGTTGACCGCCTGAAGTCCTTGATCAAGTACAAGGGCTACCAGGTTCCCC
CCGCCGAGCTCGAGAGCGTCCTGCTGCAGCACCCCTCCATTTTCGATGCCGGAGTGGCCGGTGTCCCCGA
TCCCGTGGCTGGCGAGCTGCCAGGTGCCGTCGTCGTGCTGGAGTCCGGCAAGAACATGACCGAGAAGGAA
GTGATGGATTACGTGGCCTCGCAAGTGTCCAACGCCAAGCGCCTGCGCGGCGGCGTGCGCTTCGTGGATG
AGGTGCCCAAGGGCCTCACCGGAAAGATCGACGGTCGCGCTATCCGCGAGATCCTCAAGAAGCCCGTGGC
CAAGATGTGAGCTTCTGTGCCTTCTAGTTGCCAGCCATCTGTTGTTTGCCCCTCCCCCGTGCCTTCCTTG
ACCCTGGAAGGTGCCACTCCCACTGTCCTTTCCTAATAAAATGAGGAAATTGCATCGCATTGTCTGAGTA
GGTGTCATTCTATTCTGGGGGGTGGGGTGGGGCAGGACAGCAAGGGGGAGGATTGGGAAGACAATAGCAG
GCATGCTGGGGATGCGGTGGGCTCTATGGCGCTGTCATGAGACGAATTCTGACACGGTTATCCACAGAAT
CAGGGGATAACGCAGGAAAGAACATGTGAGCAAAAGGCCAGCAAAAGGCCAGGAACCGTAAAAAGGCCGC
GTTGCTGGCGTTTTTCCATAGGCTCCGCCCCCCTGACGAGCATCACAAAAATCGACGCTCAAGTCAGAGG
TGGCGAAACCCGACAGGACTATAAAGATACCAGGCGTTTCCCCCTGGAAGCTCCCTCGTGCGCTCTCCTG
TTCCGACCCTGCCGCTTACCGGATACCTGTCCGCCTTTCTCCCTTCGGGAAGCGTGGCGCTTTCTCATAG
CTCACGCTGTAGGTATCTCAGTTCGGTGTAGGTCGTTCGCTCCAAGCTGGGCTGTGTGCACGAACCCCCC
GTTCAGCCCGACCGCTGCGCCTTATCCGGTAACTATCGTCTTGAGTCCAACCCGGTAAGACACGACTTAT
CGCCACTGGCAGCAGCCACTGGTAACAGGATTAGCAGAGCGAGGTATGTAGGCGGTGCTACAGAGTTCTT
GAAGTGGTGGCCTAACTACGGCTACACTAGAAGAACAGTATTTGGTATCTGCGCTCTGCTGAAGCCAGTT
ACCTTCGGAAAAAGAGTTGGTAGCTCTTGATCCGGCAAACAAACCACCGCTGGTAGCGGTGGTTTTTTTG
TTTGCAAGCAGCAGATTACGCGCAGAAAAAAAGGATCTCAAGAAGATCCTTTGATCTTTTCTACGGGGTC
TGACGCTCAGTGGAACGAAAACTCACGTTAAGGGATTTTGGTCATGAGATTATCAAAAAGGATCTTCACC
TAGATCCTTTTGTGATGATCGGCACGTAAGAGGTTCCAACTTTCACCATAATGAAATAAGATCACTACCG
GGCGTATTTTTTGAGTTATCGAGATTTTCAGGAGCTAAGGAAGCTAAAATGAGCCATATTCAACGGGAAA
CGTCTTGCTCAAGGCCGCGATTAAATTCCAACATGGATGCTGATTTATATGGGTATAAATGGGCTCGCGA
TAATGTCGGGCAATCAGGTGCGACAATCTACCGATTGTATGGGAAGCCCGATGCGCCAGAGTTGTTTCTG
AAACATGGCAAAGGTAGCGTTGCCAATGATGTTACAGATGAGATGGTCAGACTAAACTGGCTGACGGAAT
TTATGCCTCTTCCGACCATCAAGCATTTTATCCGTACTCCTGATGATGCATGGTTACTCACCACTGCGAT
CCCAGGGAAAACAGCATTCCAGGTATTAGAAGAATATCCTGATTCAGGTGAAAATATTGTTGATGCGCTG
GCAGTGTTCCTGCGCCGGTTGCATTCGATTCCTGTTTGTAATTGTCCTTTTAACAGCGATCGCGTATTTC
GACTCGCTCAGGCGCAATCACGAATGAATAACGGTTTGGTTGATGCGAGTGATTTTGATGACGAGCGTAA
TGGCTGGCCTGTTGAACAAGTCTGGAAAGAAATGCATAAACTTTTGCCATTCTCACCGGATTCAGTCGTC
ACTCATGGTGATTTCTCACTTGATAACCTTATTTTTGACGAGGGGAAATTAATAGGTTGTATTGATGTTG
GACGAGTCGGAATCGCAGACCGATACCAGGATCTTGCCATCCTATGGAACTGCCTCGGTGAGTTTTCTCC
TTCATTACAGAAACGGCTTTTTCAAAAATATGGTATTGATAATCCTGATATGAATAAATTGCAGTTTCAT
TTGATGCTCGATGAGTTTTTCTGATTTTTTTTAAGGCAGTTATTGGTGCCCTTAAACGCCTGGTTGCTAC
GCCTGAATAAGTGATAATAAGCGGATGAATGGCAGAAATTCGATGATAAGCTGTCAAACATGATGT
[125 nt withheld, positions 4127-4251]
C
[91 nt withheld, positions 4253-4343]
AGGGTGATGGTTCACGTAGTGGGCCAGCGCCCTGATAGACGGTTTTTCGCCCTTTGACGTTGGAGTCCAC
GTTCTTT
[37 nt withheld, positions 4421-4457]
ACCCTATCTCGGTCTATTCTTTTGATTTATAAGGGATTTTGCCGATTTCGGCCTATTGGTTAAAAAATGA
GCTGATTTAACAAAAATTTAACGCGAATTTTAACAAAATATTAACGCTTACAATTT
Features (pLannotate 1.2.2; 10 found; start..end, strand, type, name):
     21..69      +  polyA_signal   poly(A) signal: synthetic polyadenylation signal
     83..174     +  misc_feature   pause site: RNA polymerase II transcriptional pause signal from the human α2 globin gene
    329..360     +  promoter       minP: minimal TATA-box promoter with low basal activity
    394..2037    +  CDS            LUCI_LUCCR: Experimental evidence at protein level: Swiss-Prot protein existence level 1. Produces green light with a wavelength of 544 nm. From Luciola cruciata (Japanese firefly) (Genji firefly).
   2045..2269    +  polyA_signal   bGH poly(A) signal: bovine growth hormone polyadenylation signal
   2393..2981    -  rep_origin     ori: high-copy-number ColE1/pMB1/pBR322/pUC origin of replication
   3096..3198    +  promoter       cat promoter: promoter of the E. coli cat gene encoding chloramphenicol acetyltransferase
   3199..4012    +  CDS            KanR (fragment): aminoglycoside phosphotransferase; aph(3')-Ia; confers resistance to kanamycin in bacteria or G418 (Geneticin®) in eukaryotes
   4100..4117    -  promoter       tet promoter (fragment): E. coli promoter for tetracycline efflux protein gene
   4128..4583    +  rep_origin     f1 ori (sequence partly withheld): f1 bacteriophage origin of replication; arrow indicates direction of (+) strand synthesis
