[The description below was written by a language model from this plasmid's Addgene catalogue record and pLannotate feature annotations shown in this document.]
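Description:
4xHRE_RE:RedF is a 4,583 bp mammalian luciferase reporter plasmid built in the Alpha 1 vector, a small synthetic-biology backbone used for modular assembly. The 2,256 bp reporter unit was inserted by BsaI-based cloning, and both sites were destroyed in the process, as is typical of Golden Gate-style assembly. The plasmid is propagated in E. coli from a high-copy ColE1/pUC-type origin and selected with kanamycin. The aminoglycoside phosphotransferase gene sits downstream of an annotated cat promoter. An f1 phage origin is also present, along with a short tet promoter fragment.

The payload is a single transcriptional unit designed to report activity at HRE sites. It opens with a transcription blocker, annotated as a synthetic polyadenylation signal followed by the RNA polymerase II pause site from the human α2 globin gene. This element limits read-through from upstream plasmid sequences and so keeps background signal low. According to the catalogue entry, four copies of the HRE DNA-binding motif come next. They are not annotated individually in the feature table but would fall in the gap before the minimal TATA-box promoter (minP), which has low basal activity on its own. Expression of the downstream luciferase therefore depends on factors binding the HRE repeats. The record does not spell out the HRE abbreviation or name the pathway involved. The coding sequence is described as RedFirefly luciferase. The automated annotation matched it to the Luciola cruciata firefly luciferase, whose green-emission note describes that reference protein rather than this red-named variant. A bovine growth hormone polyadenylation signal terminates the unit.

The plasmid serves as an HRE-responsive reporter and, according to the associated publication, as a building block for assembling multiplex hextuple luciferase reporter plasmids.
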