Addgene plasmid #178314: 4xHRE_RE:RedF
Purpose: HRE RedFirefly luciferase reporter
Depositing lab: Koen Venken. Depositing organization: Baylor College of Medicine. Publication: Synthetic Assembly DNA Cloning of Multiplex Hextuple Luciferase Reporter Plasmids. Sarrion-Perdigones A, Gonzalez Y, Venken KJT. Methods Mol Biol. 2022;2524:409-432. doi: 10.1007/978-1-0716-2453-1_32. PubMed 35821490.
Backbone
  Vector backbone: Alpha 1 Vector
  Backbone manufacturer: Venken Lab, #118044
  Backbone size w/o insert (bp): 2326
  Total vector size (bp): 4583
  Vector type: Mammalian Expression, Luciferase, Synthetic Biology
Growth in bacteria
  Bacterial resistance: Kanamycin, 50 μg/mL
  Growth temperature: 37°C
  Growth strain: DH5alpha
  Copy number: High Copy
Gene/Insert
  Gene/Insert name: HRE RedFirefly reporter (alt name: Transcription Blocker + 4 copies of the HRE DNA binding motif + miniP, RedFirefly Luciferase)
  Species: H. sapiens (human), Synthetic
  Insert size (bp): 2256
  Cloning method: Restriction Enzyme; 5′ cloning site BsaI (destroyed during cloning); 3′ cloning site BsaI (destroyed during cloning)
  Sequencing primers: 5′ aatgagctgatttaacaaaaatttaacgcg; 3′ ctttttacggttcctggccttttg
Terms and licenses: Academic/Nonprofit Terms; Industry Terms: Not Available to Industry
How to cite: 4xHRE_RE:RedF was a gift from Koen Venken (Addgene plasmid # 178314 ; http://n2t.net/addgene:178314 ; RRID:Addgene_178314)
